>Addgene plasmid #152028 | pGBW-m4133236 | depositor full sequence | sequence record 295040 | Full Sequence
CACCATGTCTGCCGACGCACAGTCGTTCCTGAATAGAGTTTGTGGTGTATCCGCGGCCCGGCTAACTCCA
TGCGGAACCGGGACGAGCACAGATGTGGTGTACCGAGCTTTTGATATCTATAACGACAAAGTCGCTGGCT
TCGCCAAGTTTCTTAAGACCAACTGTTGCAGGTTCCAAGAGAAAGACGAAGATGATAATCTCATAGACTC
ATACTTTGTGGTTAAGCGTCACACTTTTAGTAATTATCAGCATGAGGAAACAATTTATAACTTGCTGAAG
GACTGCCCTGCCGTAGCAAAACACGACTTCTTTAAATTCCGCATCGATGGCGATATGGTCCCGCATATTA
GCAGACAGCGGTTAACCAAGTACACTATGGCAGACCTGGTGTACGCCCTGCGACACTTCGACGAGGGAAA
CTGTGACACGTTAAAAGAAATCCTCGTGACTTATAATTGTTGCGATGACGATTATTTCAACAAGAAAGAT
TGGTACGATTTTGTCGAGAATCCCGATATACTCAGAGTGTACGCTAACCTGGGGGAAAGGGTTCGCCAGG
CACTATTGAAGACAGTCCAATTTTGCGACGCGATGCGGAATGCCGGCATTGTGGGTGTCCTGACACTTGA
TAACCAGGACCTGAATGGCAACTGGTATGACTTTGGAGATTTCATTCAGACCACGCCCGGGTCCGGAGTA
CCTGTCGTTGACTCTTACTACTCACTTCTGATGCCAATCCTAACCTTAACCCGAGCTCTCACAGCTGAGA
GTCACGTGGACACCGACCTCACAAAACCGTATATCAAGTGGGATTTGCTGAAGTACGATTTCACGGAAGA
GAGGTTAAAGCTCTTTGATCGTTATTTCAAATACTGGGACCAGACTTATCATCCCAACTGTGTGAATTGT
CTGGACGACAGATGCATACTTCATTGTGCCAATTTCAATGTACTGTTTAGCACAGTGTTCCCACCAACTT
CGTTTGGTCCTCTAGTGCGCAAAATCTTTGTGGATGGGGTGCCCTTCGTTGTTTCCACAGGCTATCACTT
TCGTGAGCTCGGCGTAGTTCACAACCAAGATGTCAACCTGCATTCTTCCAGGTTAAGTTTTAAGGAACTT
CTGGTGTATGCCGCAGACCCTGCGATGCACGCTGCAAGCGGTAATTTGTTGCTGGATAAGCGGACCACGT
GCTTCAGCGTGGCGGCTTTAACAAATAACGTTGCCTTCCAAACCGTCAAGCCTGGCAACTTCAATAAAGA
TTTCTACGATTTCGCCGTCAGTAAAGGGTTTTTTAAGGAGGGATCAAGCGTAGAATTGAAACATTTTTTC
TTTGCTCAGGACGGTAATGCCGCTATCTCGGACTACGACTACTACCGGTATAACCTACCAACTATGTGCG
ACATTCGGCAGCTGTTGTTCGTGGTGGAGGTCGTTGATAAATACTTTGATTGCTACGATGGCGGATGCAT
TAACGCCAATCAAGTCATCGTGAACAATCTGGACAAGAGCGCCGGCTTCCCCTTTAACAAATGGGGAAAG
GCAAGGCTATATTATGACTCTATGTCCTATGAGGATCAGGACGCTCTCTTCGCGTATACCAAGCGCAACG
TTATCCCCACAATTACCCAGATGAACCTCAAATATGCAATCAGCGCAAAGAACAGAGCGAGGACAGTTGC
TGGGGTGAGTATATGTTCGACAATGACTAACAGGCAGTTTCACCAGAAGCTGTTGAAATCTATTGCCGCT
ACACGAGGGGCTACCGTCGTGATTGGCACCTCCAAATTCTACGGAGGGTGGCATAATATGTTAAAAACTG
TGTACTCCGACGTGGAAAACCCTCACCTGATGGGTTGGGATTATCCTAAGTGCGACCGGGCGATGCCAAA
CATGCTGAGAATTATGGCGTCATTAGTCCTGGCGCGAAAGCACACCACGTGCTGTAGTCTGTCACATCGC
TTTTACAGATTGGCTAATGAATGCGCCCAAGTGCTTAGCGAGATGGTGATGTGTGGGGGTTCACTTTACG
TGAAGCCCGGAGGAACGTCCTCAGGCGACGCCACAACTGCCTACGCAAATTCAGTATTCAACATATGTCA
GGCCGTTACAGCAAACGTGAATGCTCTGCTGTCTACTGATGGGAACAAGATCGCCGATAAGTACGTCCGG
AACCTGCAACACAGGCTGTACGAGTGTCTGTATCGTAATCGAGATGTAGACACCGACTTCGTGAACGAAT
TTTACGCATACTTACGGAAACATTTCTCCATGATGATCCTCTCCGACGATGCAGTTGTGTGCTTTAATTC
AACTTACGCCTCTCAGGGCTTGGTGGCCAGTATCAAAAATTTTAAGTCGGTTCTTTATTATCAGAATAAC
GTGTTTATGAGCGAGGCTAAGTGTTGGACCGAGACTGATCTGACCAAAGGCCCGCACGAGTTCTGTTCCC
AGCACACCATGCTGGTCAAGCAGGGTGATGACTATGTCTATTTACCATACCCAGATCCGAGTAGGATCTT
GGGAGCCGGTTGTTTTGTGGATGACATTGTGAAGACTGACGGTACACTCATGATTGAGCGCTTCGTCAGT
TTGGCAATCGACGCTTACCCCCTTACCAAACATCCAAATCAGGAATATGCGGATGTGTTTCACCTGTACC
TTCAATACATAAGGAAACTTCATGATGAACTAACTGGACATATGCTCGACATGTATTCTGTAATGCTTAC
AAATGACAATACCTCACGGTACTGGGAACCGGAGTTTTATGAAGCCATGTACACCCCACATACTGTCCTG
CAAGAAAACCTTTACTTTCAGTCGGGGAAACCTATACCCAATCCACTTCTCGGCTTAGATTCTACCTAAG
GATCCGCAGGCCTCTGCTAGCTTGACTGACTGAGATACAGCGTACCTTCAGCTCACAGACATGATAAGAT
ACATTGATGAGTTTGGACAAACCACAACTAGAATGCAGTGAAAAAAATGCTTTATTTGTGAAATTTGTGA
TGCTATTGCTTTATTTGTAACCATTATAAGCTGCAATAAACAAGTTAACAACAACAATTGCATTCATTTT
ATGTTTCAGGTTCAGGGGGAGGTGTGGGAGGTTTTTTAAAGCAAGTAAAACCTCTACAAATGTGGTATTG
GCCCATCTCTATCGGTATCGTAGCATAACCCCTTGGGGCCTCTAAACGGGTCTTGAGGGGTTTTTTGTGC
CCCTCGGGCCGGATTGCTATCTACCGGCATTGGCGCAGAAAAAAATGCCTGATGCGACGCTGCGCGTCTT
ATACTCCCACATATGCCAGATTCAGCAACGGATACGGCTTCCCCAACTTGCCCACTTCCATACGTGTCCT
CCTTACCAGAAATTTATCCTTAAGGTCGTCAGCTATCCTGCAGGCGATCTCTCGATTTCGATCAAGACAT
TCCTTTAATGGTCTTTTCTGGACACCACTAGGGGTCAGAAGTAGTTCATCAAACTTTCTTCCCTCCCTAA
TCTCATTGGTTACCTTGGGCTATCGAAACTTAATTAACCAGTCAAGTCAGCTACTTGGCGAGATCGACTT
GTCTGGGTTTCGACTACGCTCAGAATTGCGTCAGTCAAGTTCGATCTGGTCCTTGCTATTGCACCCGTTC
TCCGATTACGAGTTTCATTTAAATCATGTGAGCAAAAGGCCAGCAAAAGGCCAGGAACCGTAAAAAGGCC
GCGTTGCTGGCGTTTTTCCATAGGCTCCGCCCCCCTGACGAGCATCACAAAAATCGACGCTCAAGTCAGA
GGTGGCGAAACCCGACAGGACTATAAAGATACCAGGCGTTTCCCCCTGGAAGCTCCCTCGTGCGCTCTCC
TGTTCCGACCCTGCCGCTTACCGGATACCTGTCCGCCTTTCTCCCTTCGGGAAGCGTGGCGCTTTCTCAT
AGCTCACGCTGTAGGTATCTCAGTTCGGTGTAGGTCGTTCGCTCCAAGCTGGGCTGTGTGCACGAACCCC
CCGTTCAGCCCGACCGCTGCGCCTTATCCGGTAACTATCGTCTTGAGTCCAACCCGGTAAGACACGACTT
ATCGCCACTGGCAGCAGCCACTGGTAACAGGATTAGCAGAGCGAGGTATGTAGGCGGTGCTACAGAGTTC
TTGAAGTGGTGGCCTAACTACGGCTACACTAGAAGAACAGTATTTGGTATCTGCGCTCTGCTGAAGCCAG
TTACCTTCGGAAAAAGAGTTGGTAGCTCTTGATCCGGCAAACAAACCACCGCTGGTAGCGGTGGTTTTTT
TGTTTGCAAGCAGCAGATTACGCGCAGAAAAAAAGGATCTCAAGAAGATCCTTTGATCTTTTCTACGGGG
TCTGACGCTCAGTGGAACGAAAACTCACGTTAAGGGATTTTGGTCATGAGATTATCAAAAAGGATCTTCA
CCTAGATCCTTTTAAATTAAAAATGAAGTTTTAAATCAATCTAAAGTATATATGAGTAAACTTGGTCTGA
CAGTTACCAATGCTTAATCAGTGAGGCACCTATCTCAGCGATCTGTCTATTTCGTTCATCCATAGTTGCA
TTTAAATTTCCGAACTCTCCAAGGCCCTCGTCGGAAAATCTTCAAACCTTTCGTCCGATCCATCTTGCAG
GCTACCTCTCGAACGAACTATCGCAAGTCTCTTGGCCGGCCTTGCGCCTTGGCTATTGCTTGGCAGCGCC
TATCGCCAGGTATTACTCCAATCCCGAATATCCGAGATCGGGATCACCCGAGAGAAGTTCAACCTACATC
CTCAATCCCGATCTATCCGAGATCCGAGGAATATCGAAATCGGGGCGCGCCTGGCCTCCGCGCCGGGTTT
TGGCGCCTCCCGCGGGCGCCCCCCTCGTCACGGCGAGCGCTGCCACGTCAGACGAAGGGCGCAGGAGCGT
CCTGATCCTTCCGCCCGGACGCTCAGGACAGCGGCCCGCTGCTCATAAGACTCGGCCTTAGAACCCCAGT
ATCAGCAGAAGGACATTTTAGGACGGGACTTGGGTGACTCTAGGGCACTGGTTTTCTTTCCAGAGAGCGG
AACAGGCGAGGAAAAGTAGTCCCTTCTCGGCGATTCTGCGGAGGGATCTCCGTGGGGCGGTGAACGCCGA
TGATTATATAAGGACGCGCCGGGTGTGGCACAGCTAGTTCCGTCGCAGCCGGGATTTGGGTCGCGGTTCT
TGTTTGTGGATCGCTGTGATCGTCACTTGGTGAGTAGCGGGCTGCTGGGCTGGCCGGGGCTTTCGTGGCC
GCCGGGCCGCTCGGTGGGACGGAAGCGTGTGGAGAGACCGCCAAGGGCTGTAGTCTGGGTCCGCGAGCAA
GGTTGCCCTGAACTGGGGGTTGGGGGGAGCGCAGCAAAATGGCGGCTGTTCCCGAGTCTTGAATGGAAGA
CGCTTGTGAGGCGGGCTGTGAGGTCGTTGAAACAAGGTGGGGGGCATGGTGGGCGGCAAGAACCCAAGGT
CTTGAGCCCTTCGCTAATGCGGGAAAGCTCTTATTCGGGTGAGATGGGCTGGGCACCATCTGGGGACCCT
GACGTGAAGTTTGTCACTGACTGGAGAACTCGGTTTGTCGTCTGTTGCGGGGGCGGCAGTTATGGCGGTG
CCGTTGGGCAGTGCACCCGTACCTTTGGGAGCGCGCGCCCTCGTCGTGTCGTGACGTCACCCGTTCTGTT
GGCTTATAATGCAGGGTGGGGCCACCTGCCGGTAGGTGTGCGGTAGGCTTTTCTCCGTCGCAGGACGCAG
GGTTCGGGCCTAGGGTAGGCTCTCCTGAATCGACAGGCGCCGGACCTCTGGTGAGGGGAGGGATAAGTGA
GGCGTCAGTTTCTTTGGTCGGTTTTATGTACCTATCTTCTTAAGTAGCTGAAGCTCCGGTTTTGAACTAT
GCGCTCGGGGTTGGCGAGTGTGTTTTGTGAAGTTTTTTAGGCACCTTTTGAAATGTAATCATTTGGGTCA
ATATGTAATTTTCAGTGTTAGACTTGTAAATTGTCCGCTAAATTCTGGCCGTTTTTGGCTTTTTTGTTAG
ACAACATGGGTAAAAAGCCTGAACTCACCGCGACGTCTGTCGAGAAGTTTCTGATCGAAAAGTTCGACAG
CGTCTCCGACCTGATGCAGCTCTCGGAGGGCGAAGAATCTCGTGCTTTCAGCTTCGATGTAGGAGGGCGT
GGATATGTCCTGCGGGTAAATAGCTGCGCCGATGGTTTCTACAAAGATCGTTATGTTTATCGGCACTTTG
CATCCGCCGCGCTCCCGATTCCGGAAGTGCTTGACATTGGGGAGTTCAGCGAGAGCCTGACCTATTGCAT
CTCCCGCCGTGCACAGGGTGTCACGTTGCAAGACCTGCCTGAAACCGAACTGCCCGCTGTTCTGCAGCCG
GTCGCGGAGGCAATGGATGCCATCGCTGCCGCCGATCTTAGCCAGACGAGCGGGTTCGGCCCATTCGGAC
CGCAAGGAATCGGTCAATACACTACATGGCGTGATTTCATATGCGCGATTGCTGATCCCCATGTGTATCA
CTGGCAAACTGTGATGGACGACACCGTCAGTGCGTCCGTCGCGCAGGCTCTCGATGAGCTGATGCTTTGG
GCCGAGGACTGCCCCGAAGTCCGGCACCTCGTGCACGCGGATTTCGGCTCCAACAATGTCCTGACGGACA
ATGGCCGCATAACAGCGGTCATTGACTGGAGCGAGGCGATGTTCGGGGATTCCCAATACGAGGTCGCCAA
CATCTTCTTCTGGAGGCCGTGGTTGGCTTGTATGGAGCAGCAGACGCGCTACTTCGAGCGGAGGCATCCG
GAGCTTGCAGGATCGCCCCGGCTCCGGGCGTATATGCTCCGCATTGGTCTTGACCAACTCTATCAGAGCT
TGGTTGACGGCAATTTCGATGATGCAGCTTGGGCGCAGGGTCGATGCGACGCAATCGTCCGATCCGGAGC
CGGGACTGTCGGGCGTACACAAATCGCCCGCAGAAGCGCCGCCGTCTGGACCGATGGCTGTGTAGAAGTA
CTCGCCGATAGTGGAAACCGACGCCCCAGCACTCGTCCGAGGGCAAAGGAATAAGCTAGTATGTAAGCCT
AGTCTTAGATAATAAAATCGCTATCCATCGAAGATGGATGTGTGTTGGTTTTTTGTGTGTGTAACGCTAG
GCGCGCCTGGTGTACCGAGAACGATCCTCTCAGTGCGAGTCTCGACGATCCATATCGTTGCTTGGCAGTC
AGCCAGTCGGAATCCAGCTTGGGACCCAGGAAGTCCAATCGTCAGATATTGTACTCAAGCCTGGTCACGG
CAGCGTACCGATCTGTTTAAACCTAGATATTGATAGTCTGATCGGTCAACGTATAATCGAGTCCTAGCTT
TTGCAAACATCTATCAAGAGACAGGATCAGCAGGAGGCTTTCGCATGAGTATTCAACATTTCCGTGTCGC
CCTTATTCCCTTTTTTGCGGCATTTTGCCTTCCTGTTTTTGCTCACCCAGAAACGCTGGTGAAAGTAAAA
GATGCTGAAGATCAGTTGGGTGCGCGAGTGGGTTACATCGAACTGGATCTCAACAGCGGTAAGATCCTTG
AGAGTTTTCGCCCCGAAGAACGCTTTCCAATGATGAGCACTTTTAAAGTTCTGCTATGTGGCGCGGTATT
ATCCCGTATTGACGCCGGGCAAGAGCAACTCGGTCGCCGCATACACTATTCTCAGAATGACTTGGTTGAG
TATTCACCAGTCACAGAAAAGCATCTTACGGATGGCATGACAGTAAGAGAATTATGCAGTGCTGCCATAA
CCATGAGTGATAACACTGCGGCCAACTTACTTCTGACAACGATTGGAGGACCGAAGGAGCTAACCGCTTT
TTTGCACAACATGGGGGATCATGTAACTCGCCTTGATCGTTGGGAACCGGAGCTGAATGAAGCCATACCA
AACGACGAGCGTGACACCACGATGCCTGTAGCAATGGCAACAACCTTGCGTAAACTATTAACTGGCGAAC
TACTTACTCTAGCTTCCCGGCAACAGTTGATAGACTGGATGGAGGCGGATAAAGTTGCAGGACCACTTCT
GCGCTCGGCCCTTCCGGCTGGCTGGTTTATTGCTGATAAATCTGGAGCCGGTGAGCGTGGGTCTCGCGGT
ATCATTGCAGCACTGGGGCCAGATGGTAAGCCCTCCCGTATCGTAGTTATCTACACGACGGGGAGTCAGG
CAACTATGGATGAACGAAATAGACAGATCGCTGAGATAGGTGCCTCACTGATTAAGCATTGGTAACCGAT
TCTAGGTGCATTGGCGCAGAAAAAAATGCCTGATGCGACGCTGCGCGTCTTATACTCCCACATATGCCAG
ATTCAGCAACGGATACGGCTTCCCCAACTTGCCCACTTCCATACGTGTCCTCCTTACCAGAAATTTATCC
TTAAGATCGTTTAAACTCGACTCTGGCTCTATCGAATCTCCGTCGTTTCGAGCTTACGCGAACAGCCGTG
GCGCTCATTTGCTCGTCGGGCATCGAATCTCGTCAGCTATCGTCAGCTTACCTTTTTGGCAGCGATCGCG
GCTCCCGACATCTTGGACCATTAGCTCCACAGGTATCTTCTTCCCTCTAGTGGTCATAACAGCAGCTTCA
GCTACCTCTCAATTCAAAAAACCCCTCAAGACCCGTTTAGAGGCCCCAAGGGGTTATGCTATCAATCGTT
GCGTTACACACACAAAAAACCAACACACATCCATCTTCGATGGATAGCGATTTTATTATCTAACTGCTGA
TCGAGTGTAGCCAGATCTAGTAATCAATTACGGGGTCATTAGTTCATAGCCCATATATGGAGTTCCGCGT
TACATAACTTACGGTAAATGGCCCGCCTGGCTGACCGCCCAACGACCCCCGCCCATTGACGTCAATAATG
ACGTATGTTCCCATAGTAACGCCAATAGGGACTTTCCATTGACGTCAATGGGTGGAGTATTTACGGTAAA
CTGCCCACTTGGCAGTACATCAAGTGTATCATATGCCAAGTACGCCCCCTATTGACGTCAATGACGGTAA
ATGGCCCGCCTGGCATTATGCCCAGTACATGACCTTATGGGACTTTCCTACTTGGCAGTACATCTACGTA
TTAGTCATCGCTATTACCATGCTGATGCGGTTTTGGCAGTACATCAATGGGCGTGGATAGCGGTTTGACT
CACGGGGATTTCCAAGTCTCCACCCCATTGACGTCAATGGGAGTTTGTTTTGGCACCAAAATCAACGGGA
CTTTCCAAAATGTCGTAACAACTCCGCCCCATTGACGCAAATGGGCGGTAGGCGTGTACGGTGGGAGGTC
TATATAAGCAGAGCTGGTTTAGTGAACCGTCAGATCAGATCTTTGTCGATCCTACCATCCACTCGACACA
CCCGCCAGCGGCCGC
Features (pLannotate 1.2.2; 19 found; start..end, strand, type, name):
   2935..3056    -  polyA_signal   SV40 poly(A) signal: SV40 polyadenylation signal
   3079..3148    -  CDS            large T antigen (fragment): large T antigen from SV40 (simian virus 40)
   3171..3217    +  terminator     T7 terminator: transcription terminator for bacteriophage T7 RNA polymerase
   3247..3383    +  terminator     rrnG terminator: transcription terminator from the E. coli ribosomal RNA rrnG operon (Albrechtsen et al., 1991)
   3428..3499    +  misc_feature   3' β-globin insulator: insulator downstream of the human β-globin locus (Farrell et al., 2002)
   3725..4313    -  rep_origin     ori: high-copy-number ColE1/pMB1/pBR322/pUC origin of replication
   4485..4549    -  CDS            bla(M) (fragment): β-lactamase lacking the signal sequence; bla(M); allows cytosolic expression of β-lactamase
   4813..6022    +  promoter       UbC promoter: human ubiquitin C promoter
   6032..7053    +  CDS            HygR (fragment): hygromycin B phosphotransferase confers resistance to hygromycin
   7081..7129    +  polyA_signal   poly(A) signal: synthetic polyadenylation signal
   7395..8255    +  CDS            AmpR: β-lactamase; bla; confers resistance to ampicillin, carbenicillin, and related antibiotics
   8268..8404    +  terminator     rrnG terminator: transcription terminator from the E. coli ribosomal RNA rrnG operon (Albrechtsen et al., 1991)
   8549..8620    +  misc_feature   5' β-globin insulator: insulator upstream of the human β-globin locus (Farrell et al., 2002)
   8625..8671    -  terminator     T7 terminator: transcription terminator for bacteriophage T7 RNA polymerase
   8689..8737    -  polyA_signal   poly(A) signal: synthetic polyadenylation signal
   8818..9121    +  enhancer       CMV enhancer: human cytomegalovirus immediate early enhancer
   9194..9211    -  promoter       CMV promoter (fragment): human cytomegalovirus (CMV) immediate early promoter
   9274..9325    +  promoter       CMVd2 promoter: truncated human cytomegalovirus (CMV) immediate early promoter that yields moderately reduced expression relative to the full-length promoter
   9295..2803    +  CDS            rep (fragment) (across the origin): R1AB_SARS2 - Experimental evidence at protein level: Swiss-Prot protein existence level 1. [2'-O-methyltransferase]: Methyltransferase that mediates mRNA cap 2'-O-ribose methylation to the 5'-cap structure of viral mRNAs. N7-methyl guanosine cap is a prerequisite for binding of nsp16. Therefore plays an essential role in viral mRNAs cap methylation which is essential to evade immune system. From Severe acute respiratory syndrome coronavirus 2 (2019-nCoV) (SARS-CoV-2).
