[The description below was written by a language model from this plasmid's Addgene catalogue record and pLannotate feature annotations shown in this document.]
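Description:
pGBW-m4133236 is a mammalian expression plasmid built on the pTwist_CMV_Hygro_6 backbone. It carries the wild-type coding sequence for the SARS-CoV-2 RNA-dependent RNA polymerase, the portion of the ORF1ab polyprotein commonly known as nsp12. The insert of roughly 2.8 kb is driven by the human cytomegalovirus immediate-early enhancer and promoter and is followed by an SV40 polyadenylation signal. According to the catalogue entry, the backbone supplies a C-terminal V5 epitope tag preceded by a TEV protease site, so the tag can be used for detection or pull-down and then cleaved off. The automated annotation does not mark these small elements separately. It does detect a replicase polyprotein fragment spanning the numbering origin of the 9.4 kb circular sequence. The generic polyprotein text attached to that hit mentions the 2'-O-methyltransferase, which reflects the database entry rather than the polymerase segment actually cloned.

In bacteria the plasmid is maintained through a high-copy ColE1/pUC-type origin and an ampicillin resistance gene. For selection of stably transfected mammalian cells, a separate cassette expresses hygromycin B phosphotransferase from the human ubiquitin C promoter with a synthetic poly(A) signal. The expression unit is flanked by short β-globin insulator elements, bacterial rrnG and T7 terminators, and an additional upstream synthetic poly(A) signal, an arrangement that typically limits transcriptional read-through between modules. The construct is suited to transient or stable production of tagged viral polymerase in mammalian cells, for example for localisation, interaction or biochemical studies, although the record does not specify a particular application.
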