Addgene plasmid #152028: pGBW-m4133236
Purpose: Mammalian expression plasmid for SARS-CoV-2 RNA-dependent RNA polymerase
Depositing lab: Ginkgo Bioworks & Benjie Chen. Depositing organization: Ginkgo Bioworks.
Backbone
  Vector backbone: pTwist_CMV_Hygro_6
  Backbone size w/o insert (bp): 6525
  Vector type: Mammalian Expression
  Selectable markers: Hygromycin
Growth in bacteria
  Bacterial resistance: Ampicillin, 100 μg/mL
  Growth temperature: 37°C
  Growth strain: DH5alpha
  Copy number: High Copy
Gene/Insert
  Gene/Insert name: SARS-CoV-2 RNA-dependent RNA polymerase
  Species: Severe acute respiratory syndrome coronavirus 2
  Insert size (bp): 2795
  Mutation: wt
  Entrez Gene: ORF1ab (a.k.a. GU280_gp01)
  Promoter: CMV
  Tag / fusion protein: Cleavable TEV;V5 (C terminal on backbone)
  Cloning method: Unknown
Resource information
  A portion of this plasmid was derived from a plasmid made by: GinkgoBioworks
Depositor comments: NCBI reference sequence: YP_009725307.1
How to cite: pGBW-m4133236 was a gift from Ginkgo Bioworks & Benjie Chen (Addgene plasmid # 152028 ; http://n2t.net/addgene:152028 ; RRID:Addgene_152028)
